Addgene plasmid #101173: pSPIKE-E
Purpose: chimeric spike resembling a fragment of eukaryotic 18S rRNA to be used in metagenomics
Depositing lab: Philip Poole. Depositing organization: University of Oxford.
Backbone
  Vector backbone: pMA-T
  Backbone manufacturer: Invitrogen
  Backbone size w/o insert (bp): 2380
  Total vector size (bp): 2592
  Vector type: Synthetic Biology
Growth in bacteria
  Bacterial resistance: Ampicillin, 100 μg/mL
  Growth temperature: 37°C
  Growth strain: DH5alpha
  Copy number: Unknown
Gene/Insert
  Gene/Insert name: chimeric 18S rRNA
  Species: Synthetic; eukaryotic universal 18S
  Insert size (bp): 212
Terms and licenses: Academic/Nonprofit Terms; Industry Terms: Not Available to Industry
How to cite: pSPIKE-E was a gift from Philip Poole (Addgene plasmid # 101173 ; http://n2t.net/addgene:101173 ; RRID:Addgene_101173)
