[The description below was written by a language model from this plasmid's Addgene catalogue record and pLannotate feature annotations shown in this document.]
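Description:
pSPIKE-E is a small synthetic-biology plasmid of 2,592 bp built on the commercial gene-synthesis cloning backbone pMA-T (about 2.4 kb without insert). It is maintained in E. coli through a high-copy ColE1/pUC-type origin of replication and selected with ampicillin via a β-lactamase gene driven by its native bla promoter. The automated annotation also picks up short remnants of other common vector elements: fragments of lacZα, lacI, an RSF origin and an M13 phage origin. These are partial matches typical of a minimal cloning backbone and are unlikely to be functional parts of the design.

The payload is a 212 bp synthetic insert described as a chimeric 18S rRNA, an artificial sequence designed to resemble a fragment of the universal eukaryotic 18S ribosomal RNA gene. The feature table does not annotate the insert itself. By position it most plausibly lies in the unannotated stretch downstream of the T7 promoter, between that promoter and the lacI remnant, although the record does not confirm this. The record likewise does not say whether the T7 promoter is meant to be used for in vitro transcription of the spike.

The stated purpose is to serve as a spike for metagenomics. In general, a spike-in of this kind is an artificial template added to samples so that it is processed alongside native 18S sequences while remaining distinguishable from them, providing an internal reference. The record does not describe which regions of the insert are conserved and which are artificial, nor how the spike is applied in practice.
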