Features (pLannotate 1.2.2; 8 found; start..end, strand, type, name):
    106..262     -  CDS            lacZα (fragment): LacZα fragment of β-galactosidase; lacZ fragment
    271..289     +  promoter       T7 promoter: promoter for bacteriophage T7 RNA polymerase
    594..641     -  CDS            lacI (fragment): lac repressor; lacI; The lac repressor binds to the lac operator to inhibit transcription in E. coli. This inhibition can be relieved by adding lactose or isopropyl-β-D-thiogalactopyranoside (IPTG).
    678..718     -  rep_origin     RSF ori (fragment): Plasmids containing the RSF 1030 origin of replication can be propagated in E. coli cells that contain additional plasmids with compatible origins.
    796..1384    -  rep_origin     ori: high-copy-number ColE1/pMB1/pBR322/pUC origin of replication
   1555..2415    -  CDS            AmpR: β-lactamase; bla; confers resistance to ampicillin, carbenicillin, and related antibiotics
   2416..2520    -  promoter       AmpR promoter: bla
   2546..85      -  rep_origin     M13 ori (fragment) (across the origin): M13 bacteriophage origin of replication; arrow indicates direction of (+) strand synthesis
>Addgene plasmid #101173 | pSPIKE-E | addgene full sequence | sequence record 194324 | Addgene NGS Result
TAAATCAGCTCATTTTTTAACCAATAGGCCGAAATCGGCAAAATCCCTTATAAATCAAAAGAATAGACCG
AGATAGGGTTGAGTGGCCGCTACAGGGCGCTCCCATTCGCCATTCAGGCTGCGCAACTGTTGGGAAGGGC
GTTTCGGTGCGGGCCTCTTCGCTATTACGCCAGCTGGCGAAAGGGGGATGTGCTGCAAGGCGATTAAGTT
GGGTAACGCCAGGGTTTTCCCAGTCACGACGTTGTAAAACGACGGCCAGTGAGCGCGACGTAATACGACT
CACTATAGGGCGAATTGGCGGAAGGCCGTCAAGGCCACGTGTCTTGTCCAGGCGCGCCATCTGTGATGCC
CTTAGATGTTCTGGGTCCCTTGTCTCCCGAGAAAGTCATAGTACCTCGGGTACCAACTTACTCAGGTTAT
TGCTTGAAGCTGTACCATTTTAGGGGGGGAGCGCTGAAGGTCTCTTCTTCTCATGACTGAACTCGCGAGG
GTCGTGAAGTCGGTTCCTTCAATGGTTACGAGACTGATTCCCTGCCCTTTGTACACACCGCATTAATTAA
TGGAGCACAAGACTGGCCTCATGGGCCTTCCGCTCACTGCCCGCTTTCCAGTCGGGAAACCTGTCGTGCC
AGCTGCATTAACATGGTCATAGCTGTTTCCTTGCGTATTGGGCGCTCTCCGCTTCCTCGCTCACTGACTC
GCTGCGCTCGGTCGTTCGGGTAAAGCCTGGGGTGCCTAATGAGCAAAAGGCCAGCAAAAGGCCAGGAACC
GTAAAAAGGCCGCGTTGCTGGCGTTTTTCCATAGGCTCCGCCCCCCTGACGAGCATCACAAAAATCGACG
CTCAAGTCAGAGGTGGCGAAACCCGACAGGACTATAAAGATACCAGGCGTTTCCCCCTGGAAGCTCCCTC
GTGCGCTCTCCTGTTCCGACCCTGCCGCTTACCGGATACCTGTCCGCCTTTCTCCCTTCGGGAAGCGTGG
CGCTTTCTCATAGCTCACGCTGTAGGTATCTCAGTTCGGTGTAGGTCGTTCGCTCCAAGCTGGGCTGTGT
GCACGAACCCCCCGTTCAGCCCGACCGCTGCGCCTTATCCGGTAACTATCGTCTTGAGTCCAACCCGGTA
AGACACGACTTATCGCCACTGGCAGCAGCCACTGGTAACAGGATTAGCAGAGCGAGGTATGTAGGCGGTG
CTACAGAGTTCTTGAAGTGGTGGCCTAACTACGGCTACACTAGAAGAACAGTATTTGGTATCTGCGCTCT
GCTGAAGCCAGTTACCTTCGGAAAAAGAGTTGGTAGCTCTTGATCCGGCAAACAAACCACCGCTGGTAGC
GGTGGTTTTTTTGTTTGCAAGCAGCAGATTACGCGCAGAAAAAAAGGATCTCAAGAAGATCCTTTGATCT
TTTCTACGGGGTCTGACGCTCAGTGGAACGAAAACTCACGTTAAGGGATTTTGGTCATGAGATTATCAAA
AAGGATCTTCACCTAGATCCTTTTAAATTAAAAATGAAGTTTTAAATCAATCTAAAGTATATATGAGTAA
ACTTGGTCTGACAGTTACCAATGCTTAATCAGTGAGGCACCTATCTCAGCGATCTGTCTATTTCGTTCAT
CCATAGTTGCCTGACTCCCCGTCGTGTAGATAACTACGATACGGGAGGGCTTACCATCTGGCCCCAGTGC
TGCAATGATACCGCGAGAACCACGCTCACCGGCTCCAGATTTATCAGCAATAAACCAGCCAGCCGGAAGG
GCCGAGCGCAGAAGTGGTCCTGCAACTTTATCCGCCTCCATCCAGTCTATTAATTGTTGCCGGGAAGCTA
GAGTAAGTAGTTCGCCAGTTAATAGTTTGCGCAACGTTGTTGCCATTGCTACAGGCATCGTGGTGTCACG
CTCGTCGTTTGGTATGGCTTCATTCAGCTCCGGTTCCCAACGATCAAGGCGAGTTACATGATCCCCCATG
TTGTGCAAAAAAGCGGTTAGCTCCTTCGGTCCTCCGATCGTTGTCAGAAGTAAGTTGGCCGCAGTGTTAT
CACTCATGGTTATGGCAGCACTGCATAATTCTCTTACTGTCATGCCATCCGTAAGATGCTTTTCTGTGAC
TGGTGAGTACTCAACCAAGTCATTCTGAGAATAGTGTATGCGGCGACCGAGTTGCTCTTGCCCGGCGTCA
ATACGGGATAATACCGCGCCACATAGCAGAACTTTAAAAGTGCTCATCATTGGAAAACGTTCTTCGGGGC
GAAAACTCTCAAGGATCTTACCGCTGTTGAGATCCAGTTCGATGTAACCCACTCGTGCACCCAACTGATC
TTCAGCATCTTTTACTTTCACCAGCGTTTCTGGGTGAGCAAAAACAGGAAGGCAAAATGCCGCAAAAAAG
GGAATAAGGGCGACACGGAAATGTTGAATACTCATACTCTTCCTTTTTCAATATTATTGAAGCATTTATC
AGGGTTATTGTCTCATGAGCGGATACATATTTGAATGTATTTAGAAAAATAAACAAATAGGGGTTCCGCG
CACATTTCCCCGAAAAGTGCCACCTAAATTGTAAGCGTTAATATTTTGTTAAAATTCGCGTTAAATTTTT
GT
