>Addgene plasmid #101173 | pSPIKE-E | depositor partial sequence | sequence record 190766 | pSPIKE-E sequence 310 bps
CGAATTGGCGGAAGGCCGTCAAGGCCACGTGTCTTGTCCAGGCGCGCCATCTGTGATGCCCTTAGATGTT
CTGGGTCCCTTGTCTCCCGAGAAAGTCATAGTACCTCGGGTACCAACTTACTCAGGTTATTGCTTGAAGC
TGTACCATTTTAGGGGGGGAGCGCTGAAGGTCTCTTCTTCTCATGACTGAACTCGCGAGGGTCGTGAAGT
CGGTTCCTTCAATGGTTACGAGACTGATTCCCTGCCCTTTGTACACACCGCATTAATTAATGGAGCACAA
GACTGGCCTCATGGGCCTTCCGCTCACTGC
